Addgene plasmid #205704: pJFRC7-20XUAS-IVS-NES_Caprola5-mEGFP
Purpose: Gal4 driven expression of EGFP-Caprola5 for targeted expression in Drosophila flies
Depositing lab: Kai Johnsson. Depositing organization: Max Planck Institute for Medical Research. Publication: Recording physiological history of cells with chemical labeling. Huppertz MC, Wilhelm J, Grenier V, Schneider MW, Falt T, Porzberg N, Hausmann D, Hoffmann DC, Hai L, Tarnawski M, Pino G, Slanchev K, Kolb I, Acuna C, Fenk LM, Baier H, Hiblot J, Johnsson K. Science. 2024 Feb 23;383(6685):890-897. doi: 10.1126/science.adg0812. Epub 2024 Feb 22. PubMed 38386755.
Backbone
  Vector backbone: pJFR-20XUAS
  Backbone size w/o insert (bp): 8152
  Vector type: Insect Expression
  Selectable markers: Mini-white
Growth in bacteria
  Bacterial resistance: Ampicillin, 100 μg/mL
  Growth temperature: 37°C
  Growth strain: DH5alpha
  Copy number: High Copy
Gene/Insert
  Gene/Insert name: Caprola5-EGFP
  Species: Synthetic
  Insert size (bp): 2341
  Promoter: 20 Gal4
  Cloning method: Gibson Cloning
  Sequencing primers: 5′ N/A
Terms and licenses: Academic/Nonprofit Terms; Industry Terms: Not Available to Industry
How to cite: pJFRC7-20XUAS-IVS-NES_Caprola5-mEGFP was a gift from Kai Johnsson (Addgene plasmid # 205704 ; http://n2t.net/addgene:205704 ; RRID:Addgene_205704)
