[The description below was written by a language model from this plasmid's Addgene catalogue record and pLannotate feature annotations shown in this document.]
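Description:
pJFRC7-20XUAS-IVS-NES_Caprola5-mEGFP is a Drosophila transgenesis and expression plasmid of about 10.5 kb, built on a pJFRC-type 20XUAS backbone. In bacteria it is maintained through a high-copy ColE1/pUC-type origin and selected with ampicillin via the bla gene. For fly work it carries a φC31 attB site, which allows integrase-mediated insertion into a genomic attP landing site. It also carries the mini-white gene, whose eye-colour rescue serves as the visible marker for identifying transformants.

The expression cassette places four blocks of 5X UAS, giving twenty Gal4-binding sites, upstream of the Drosophila hsp70Bb basal promoter. A modified myosin heavy chain intron (the "IVS" in the name) follows and is included to improve transcript processing and expression. Transcription therefore depends on Gal4, so crossing to a chosen Gal4 driver line restricts expression to defined cells or tissues.

The synthetic insert of roughly 2.3 kb encodes Caprola5 fused at its C-terminus to monomeric EGFP. The annotation shows HaloTag-derived segments split around a calmodulin domain and a short stretch matching GCaMP2, probably a calmodulin-binding peptide. This layout is consistent with a calcium-dependent, split or rearranged self-labelling protein. The name indicates a nuclear export signal (NES), but this element is not annotated in the feature table. The cassette ends in an SV40 3' region containing the small t intron and polyadenylation signal. The SV40 NLS and T-antigen fragments annotated there belong to this untranslated terminator segment and are not part of the fusion protein.

According to the record, the construct is used for Gal4-targeted expression of EGFP-tagged Caprola5 in flies. The associated work concerns recording the physiological history of cells by chemical labelling, and mEGFP provides a constitutive marker of expression.
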