Features (pLannotate 1.2.2; 26 found; start..end, strand, type, name):
     31..135     +  promoter       AmpR promoter: bla
    136..996     +  CDS            AmpR: β-lactamase; bla; confers resistance to ampicillin, carbenicillin, and related antibiotics
   1167..1755    +  rep_origin     ori: high-copy-number ColE1/pMB1/pBR322/pUC origin of replication
   1842..1911    +  protein_bind   attB: attB site for the φC31 integrase (Groth et al., 2000) phage φC31 integrase
   2127..6246    +  gene           mini-white: white; This modified version of the white gene lacks part of the first intron.
   6251..6406    +  CDS            YPB1_ECOLX (fragment): Protein predicted: Swiss-Prot protein existence level 4. From Escherichia coli.
   6488..6509    -  misc_feature   MCS (fragment): pUC18/19 multiple cloning site
   6508..6602    +  protein_bind   5X UAS: five tandem copies of the "ScaI site" 17-mer CGGAGTACTGTCCTCCG, an upstream activating sequence (UAS) that efficiently binds yeast Gal4 (Webster et al., 1988; Pfeiffer et al., 2010) GAL4
   6636..6730    +  protein_bind   5X UAS: five tandem copies of the "ScaI site" 17-mer CGGAGTACTGTCCTCCG, an upstream activating sequence (UAS) that efficiently binds yeast Gal4 (Webster et al., 1988; Pfeiffer et al., 2010) GAL4
   6764..6858    +  protein_bind   5X UAS: five tandem copies of the "ScaI site" 17-mer CGGAGTACTGTCCTCCG, an upstream activating sequence (UAS) that efficiently binds yeast Gal4 (Webster et al., 1988; Pfeiffer et al., 2010) GAL4
   6877..6893    -  misc_feature   MCS (fragment): pUC18/19 multiple cloning site
   6892..6986    +  protein_bind   5X UAS: five tandem copies of the "ScaI site" 17-mer CGGAGTACTGTCCTCCG, an upstream activating sequence (UAS) that efficiently binds yeast Gal4 (Webster et al., 1988; Pfeiffer et al., 2010) GAL4
   7011..7249    +  promoter       hsp70 promoter: Drosophila melanogaster hsp70Bb promoter
   7264..7330    +  intron         Mhc intron: modified Drosophila myosin heavy chain intron 16 (Pfeiffer et al., 2010)
   7413..7443    +  CDS            HaloTag® (fragment): modified bacterial dehalogenase that forms covalent bonds with chloroalkane derivatives
   7448..7890    +  CDS            calmodulin (fragment): calcium-binding protein
   7999..8073    +  CDS            GCaMP2 (fragment): GCaMP2 is a basic (constitutively fluorescent) green fluorescent protein published in 2006, derived from Aequorea victoria.
   8083..8502    +  CDS            HaloTag® (fragment): modified bacterial dehalogenase that forms covalent bonds with chloroalkane derivatives
   8548..8961    +  CDS            HaloTag® (fragment): modified bacterial dehalogenase that forms covalent bonds with chloroalkane derivatives
   8971..9687    +  CDS            mEGFP: mEGFP is a basic (constitutively fluorescent) green fluorescent protein published in 2002, derived from Aequorea victoria. It has moderate acid sensitivity.
   9701..9775    +  CDS            small t antigen (fragment): SV40 (simian virus 40) small t antigen
   9777..9842    +  intron         small t intron: SV40 (simian virus 40) small t antigen intron
   9972..9992    +  CDS            SV40 NLS: nuclear localization signal of SV40 (simian virus 40) large T antigen
   9999..10133   +  CDS            LT_POVHA (fragment): Protein inferred from homology: Swiss-Prot protein existence level 3. Isoform large T antigen is a key early protein essential for both driving viral replication and inducing cellular transformation. Plays a role in viral genome replication by driving entry of quiescent cells into the cell cycle and by autoregulating the synthesis of viral early mRNA. Displays highly oncogenic activities by corrupting the host cellular checkpoint mechanisms that guard cell division and the transcription, replication, and repair of DNA. Participates in the modulation of cellular gene expression preceeding viral
  10158..10241   +  CDS            large T antigen (fragment): large T antigen from SV40 (simian virus 40)
  10264..10398   +  polyA_signal   SV40 poly(A) signal: SV40 polyadenylation signal
>Addgene plasmid #205704 | pJFRC7-20XUAS-IVS-NES_Caprola5-mEGFP | addgene full sequence | sequence record 423133 | Addgene NGS Result
GACTCAGGTGGCACTTTTCGGGGAAATGTGCGCGGAACCCCTATTTGTTTATTTTTCTAAATACATTCAA
ATATGTATCCGCTCATGAGACAATAACCCTGATAAATGCTTCAATAATATTGAAAAAGGAAGAGTATGAG
TATTCAACATTTCCGTGTCGCCCTTATTCCCTTTTTTGCGGCATTTTGCCTTCCTGTTTTTGCTCACCCA
GAAACGCTGGTGAAAGTAAAAGATGCTGAAGATCAGTTGGGTGCACGAGTGGGTTACATCGAACTGGATC
TCAACAGCGGTAAGATCCTTGAGAGTTTTCGCCCCGAAGAACGTTTTCCAATGATGAGCACTTTTAAAGT
TCTGCTATGTGGCGCGGTATTATCCCGTATTGACGCCGGGCAAGAGCAACTCGGTCGCCGCATACACTAT
TCTCAGAATGACTTGGTTGAGTACTCACCAGTCACAGAAAAGCATCTTACGGATGGCATGACAGTAAGAG
AATTATGCAGTGCTGCCATAACCATGAGTGATAACACTGCGGCCAACTTACTTCTGACAACGATCGGAGG
ACCGAAGGAGCTAACCGCTTTTTTGCACAACATGGGGGATCATGTAACTCGCCTTGATCGTTGGGAACCG
GAGCTGAATGAAGCCATACCAAACGACGAGCGTGACACCACGATGCCTGTAGCAATGGCAACAACGTTGC
GCAAACTATTAACTGGCGAACTACTTACTCTAGCTTCCCGGCAACAATTAATAGACTGGATGGAGGCGGA
TAAAGTTGCAGGACCACTTCTGCGCTCGGCCCTTCCGGCTGGCTGGTTTATTGCTGATAAATCTGGAGCC
GGTGAGCGTGGGTCTCGCGGTATCATTGCAGCACTGGGGCCAGATGGTAAGCCCTCCCGTATCGTAGTTA
TCTACACGACGGGGAGTCAGGCAACTATGGATGAACGAAATAGACAGATCGCTGAGATAGGTGCCTCACT
GATTAAGCATTGGTAACTGTCAGACCAAGTTTACTCATATATACTTTAGATTGATTTAAAACTTCATTTT
TAATTTAAAAGGATCTAGGTGAAGATCCTTTTTGATAATCTCATGACCAAAATCCCTTAACGTGAGTTTT
CGTTCCACTGAGCGTCAGACCCCGTAGAAAAGATCAAAGGATCTTCTTGAGATCCTTTTTTTCTGCGCGT
AATCTGCTGCTTGCAAACAAAAAAACCACCGCTACCAGCGGTGGTTTGTTTGCCGGATCAAGAGCTACCA
ACTCTTTTTCCGAAGGTAACTGGCTTCAGCAGAGCGCAGATACCAAATACTGTTCTTCTAGTGTAGCCGT
AGTTAGGCCACCACTTCAAGAACTCTGTAGCACCGCCTACATACCTCGCTCTGCTAATCCTGTTACCAGT
GGCTGCTGCCAGTGGCGATAAGTCGTGTCTTACCGGGTTGGACTCAAGACGATAGTTACCGGATAAGGCG
CAGCGGTCGGGCTGAACGGGGGGTTCGTGCACACAGCCCAGCTTGGAGCGAACGACCTACACCGAACTGA
GATACCTACAGCGTGAGCTATGAGAAAGCGCCACGCTTCCCGAAGGGAGAAAGGCGGACAGGTATCCGGT
AAGCGGCAGGGTCGGAACAGGAGAGCGCACGAGGGAGCTTCCAGGGGGAAACGCCTGGTATCTTTATAGT
CCTGTCGGGTTTCGCCACCTCTGACTTGAGCGTCGATTTTTGTGATGCTCGTCAGGGGGGCGGAGCCTAT
GGAAAAACGCCAGCAACGCGGCCTTTTTACGGTTCCTGGCCTTTTGCTGGCCTTTTGCTCACATGTTACC
GTCGACGATGTAGGTCACGGTCTCGAAGCCGCGGTGCGGGTGCCAGGGCGTGCCCTTGGGCTCCCCGGGC
GCGTACTCCACCTCACCCATCTGGTCCATCATGATGAACGGGTCGAGGTGGCGGTAGTTGATCCCGGCGA
ACGCGCGGCGCACCGGGAAGCCCTCGCCCTCGAAACCGCTGGGCGCGGTGGTCACGGTGAGCACGGGACG
TGCGACGGCGTCGGCGGGTGCGGATACGCGGGGCAGCGTCAGCGGGTTCTCGACGGTCACGGCGGGCATG
TCGACAAGCCGAACATATGGGCGCGCCTAGTATGTATGTAAGTTAATAAAACCCATTTTTGCGGAAAGTA
GATAAAAAAAACATTTTTTTTTTTTACTGCACTGGATATCATTGAACTTATCTGATCAGTTTTAAATTTA
CTTCGATCCAAGGGTATTTGATGTACCAGGTTCTTTCGATTACCTCTCACTCAAAATGACATTCCACTCA
AAGTCAGCGCTGTTTGCCTCCTTCTCTGTCCACAGAAATATCGCCGTCTCTTTCGCCGCTGCGTCCGCTA
TCTCTTTCGCCACCGTTTGTAGCGTTACGTAGCGTCAATGTCCGCCTTCAGTTGCATTTTGTCAGCGGTT
TCGTGACGAAGCTCCAAGCGGTTTACGCCATCAATTAAACACAAAGTGCTGTGCCAAAACTCCTCTCGCT
TCTTATTTTTGTTTGTTTTTTGAGTGATTGGGGTGGTGATTGGTTTTGGGTGGGTAAGCAGGGGAAAGTG
TGAAAAATCCCGGCAATGGGCCAAGAGGATCAGGAGCTATTAATTCGCGGAGGCAGCAAACACCCATCTG
CCGAGCATCTGAACAATGTGAGTAGTACATGTGCATACATCTTAAGTTCACTTGATCTATAGGAACTGCG
ATTGCAACATCAAATTGTCTGCGGCGTGAGAACTGCGACCCACAAAAATCCCAAACCGCAATTGCACAAA
CAAATAGTGACACGAAACAGATTATTCTGGTAGCTGTTCTCGCTATATAAGACAATTTTTGAGATCATAT
CATGATCAAGACATCTAAAGGCATTCATTTTCGACTATATTCTTTTTTACAAAAAATATAACAACCAGAT
ATTTTAAGCTGATCCTAGATGCACAAAAAATAAATAAAAGTATAAACCTACTTCGTAGGATACTTCGGGG
TACTTTTTGTTCGGGGTTAGATGAGCATAACGCTTGTAGTTGATATTTGAGATCCCCTATCATTGCAGGG
TGACAGCGGAGCGGCTTCGCAGAGCTGCATTAACCAGGGCTTCGGGCAGGCCAAAAACTACGGCACGCTC
CGGCCACCCAGTCCGCCGGAGGACTCCGGTTCAGGGAGCGGCCAACTAGCCGAGAACCTCACCTATGCCT
GGCACAATATGGACATCTTTGGGGCGGTCAATCAGCCGGGCTCCGGATGGCGGCAGCTGGTCAACCGGAC
ACGCGGACTATTCTGCAACGAGCGACACATACCGGCGCCCAGGAAACATTTGCTCAAGAACGGTGAGTTT
CTATTCGCAGTCGGCTGATCTGTGTGAAATCTTAATAAAGGGTCCAATTACCAATTTGAAACTCAGTTTG
CGGCGTGGCCTATCCGGGCGAACTTTTGGCCGTGATGGGCAGTTCCGGTGCCGGAAAGACGACCCTGCTG
AATGCCCTTGCCTTTCGATCGCCGCAGGGCATCCAAGTATCGCCATCCGGGATGCGACTGCTCAATGGCC
AACCTGTGGACGCCAAGGAGATGCAGGCCAGGTGCGCCTATGTCCAGCAGGATGACCTCTTTATCGGCTC
CCTAACGGCCAGGGAACACCTGATTTTCCAAGCCATGGTGCGGATGCCACGACATCTGACCTATCGGCAG
CGAGTGGCCCGCGTGGATCAGGTGATCCAGGAGCTTTCGCTCAGCAAATGTCAGCACACGATCATCGGTG
TGCCCGGCAGGGTGAAAGGTCTGTCCGGCGGAGAAAGGAAGCGTCTGGCATTCGCCTCCGAGGCTCTAAC
CGATCCGCCGCTTCTGATCTGCGATGAGCCCACCTCCGGACTGGACTCCTTTACCGCCCACAGCGTCGTC
CAGGTGCTGAAGAAGCTGTCGCAGAAGGGCAAGACCGTCATCCTGACCATTCATCAGCCGTCTTCCGAGC
TGTTTGAGCTCTTTGACAAGATCCTTCTGATGGCCGAGGGCAGGGTAGCTTTCTTGGGCACTCCCAGCGA
AGCCGTCGACTTCTTTTCCTAGTGAGTTCGATGTGTTTATTAAGGGTATCTAGTATTACATAACATCTCA
ACTCCTATCCAGCGTGGGTGCCCAGTGTCCTACCAACTACAATCCGGCGGACTTTTACGTACAGGTGTTG
GCCGTTGTGCCCGGACGGGAGATCGAGTCCCGTGATCGGATCGCCAAGATATGCGACAATTTTGCCATTA
GCAAAGTAGCCCGGGATATGGAGCAGTTGTTGGCCACCAAAAATCTGGAGAAGCCACTGGAGCAGCCGGA
GAATGGGTACACCTACAAGGCCACCTGGTTCATGCAGTTCCGGGCGGTCCTGTGGCGATCCTGGCTGTCG
GTGCTCAAGGAACCACTCCTCGTAAAAGTGCGACTTATTCAGACAACGGTGAGTGGTTCCAGTGGAAACA
AATGATATAACGCTTACAATTCTTGGAAACAAATTCGCTAGATTTTAGATAGAATTGCCTGATTCCACAC
CCTTCTTAGTTTTTTTCAATGAGATGTATAGTTTATAGTTTTGCAGAAGATAAATAAATTTCATTTAACT
CGCGAATATTAATGAGATGCGAGTAACATTTTAATTTGCAGATGGTTGCCATCTTGATTGGCCTCATCTT
TTTGGGCCAACAACTCACGCAAGTGGGTGTGATGAATATCAACGGAGCCATCTTCCTCTTCCTGACCAAC
ATGACCTTTCAAAACGTCTTTGCCACGATAAATGTAAGTCATGTTTAGAATACATTTGCATTTCAATAAT
TTACTAACTTTCTAATGAATCGATTCGATTTAGGTGTTCACCTCAGAGCTGCCAGTTTTTATGAGGGAGG
CCCGAAGTCGACTTTATCGCTGTGACACATACTTTCTGGGCAAAACGATTGCCGAATTGCCGCTTTTTCT
CACAGTGCCACTGGTCTTCACGGCGATTGCCTATCCGATGATCGGACTGCGGGCCGGAGTGCTGCACTTC
TTCAACTGCCTGGCGCTGGTCACTCTGGTGGCCAATGTGTCAACGTCCTTCGGATATCTAATATCCTGCG
CCAGCTCCTCGACCTCGATGGCGCTGTCTGTGGGTCCGCCGGTTATCATACCATTCCTGCTCTTTGGCGG
CTTCTTCTTGAACTCGGGCTCGGTGCCAGTATACCTCAAATGGTTGTCGTACCTCTCATGGTTCCGTTAC
GCCAACGAGGGTCTGCTGATTAACCAATGGGCGGACGTGGAGCCGGGCGAAATTAGCTGCACATCGTCGA
ACACCACGTGCCCCAGTTCGGGCAAGGTCATCCTGGAGACGCTTAACTTCTCCGCCGCCGATCTGCCGCT
GGACTACGTGGGTCTGGCCATTCTCATCGTGAGCTTCCGGGTGCTCGCATATCTGGCTCTAAGACTTCGG
GCCCGACGCAAGGAGTAGCCGACATATATCCGAAATAACTGCTTGTTTTTTTTTTTTACCATTATTACCA
TCGTGTTTACTGTTTATTGCCCCCTCAAAAAGCTAATGTAATTATATTTGTGCCAATAAAAACAAGATAT
GACCTATAGAATACAAGTATTTCCCCTTCGAACATCCCCACAAGTAGACTTTGGATTTGTCTTCTAACCA
AAAGACTTACACACCTGCATACCTTACATCAAAAACTCGTTTATCGCTACATAAAACACCGGGATATATT
TTTTATATACATACTTTTCAAATCGCGCGCCCTCTTCATAATTCACCTCCACCACACCACGTTTCGTAGT
TGCTCTTTCGCTGTCTCCCACCCGCTCTCCGCAACACATTCACCTTTTGTTCGACGACCTTGGAGCGACT
GTCGTTAGTTCCGCGCGATTCGGTTCGCTCAAATGGTTCCGAGTGGTTCATTTCGTCTCAATAGAAATTA
GTAATAAATATTTGTATGTACAATTTATTTGCTCCAATATATTTGTATATATTTCCCTCACAGCTATATT
TATTCTAATTTAATATTATGACTTTTTAAGGTAATTTTTTGTGACCTGTTCGGAGTGATTAGCGTTACAA
TTTGAACTGAAAGTGACATCCAGTGTTTGTTCCTTGTGTAGATGCATCTCAAAAAAATGGTGGGCATAAT
AGTGTTGTTTATATATATCAAAAATAACAACTATAATAATAAGAATACATTTAATTTAGAAAATGCTTGG
ATTTCACTGGAACTAGGGCGCGCCTCCGGAACATAATGGTGCAGGGCGCTGACTTCCGCGTTTCCAGACT
TTACGAAACACGGAAACCGAAGACCATTCATGTTGTTGCTCAGGTCGCAGACGTTTTGCAGCAGCAGTCG
CTTCACGTTCGCTCGCGTATCGGTGATTCATTCTGCTAACCAGTAAGGCAACCCCGCCAGCCTAGCCGGG
TCCTCAACGACAGGAGCACGATCATGCGCACCCGTGGCCAGGGCCGCAAGCTTGCATGCCTGCAGGTCGG
AGTACTGTCCTCCGAGCGGAGTACTGTCCTCCGAGCGGAGTACTGTCCTCCGAGCGGAGTACTGTCCTCC
GAGCGGAGTACTGTCCTCCGAGCGGAGACTCTAGCCCTAGGGCATGCCTGCAGGTCGGAGTACTGTCCTC
CGAGCGGAGTACTGTCCTCCGAGCGGAGTACTGTCCTCCGAGCGGAGTACTGTCCTCCGAGCGGAGTACT
GTCCTCCGAGCGGAGACTCTAGCGCTAGCGCATGCCTGCAGGTCGGAGTACTGTCCTCCGAGCGGAGTAC
TGTCCTCCGAGCGGAGTACTGTCCTCCGAGCGGAGTACTGTCCTCCGAGCGGAGTACTGTCCTCCGAGCG
GAGACTCTAGCACTAGTGCATGCCTGCAGGTCGGAGTACTGTCCTCCGAGCGGAGTACTGTCCTCCGAGC
GGAGTACTGTCCTCCGAGCGGAGTACTGTCCTCCGAGCGGAGTACTGTCCTCCGAGCGGAGACTCTAGCG
ACGTCGAGCGCCGGAGTATAAATAGAGGCGCTTCGTCTACGGAGCGACAATTCAATTCAAACAAGCAAAG
TGAACACGTCGCTAAGCGAAAGCTAAGCAAATAAACAAGCGCAGCTGAACAAGCTAAACAATCTGCAGTA
AAGTGCAAGTTAAAGTGAATCAATTAAAAGTAACCAGCAACCAAGTAAATCAACTGCAACTACTGAAATC
TGCCAAGAAGTAATTATTGAATACAAGAAGAGAACTCTGAATAGATCTAAAAGGTAGGTTCAACCACTGA
TGCCTAGGCACACCGAAACGACTAACCCTAATTCTTATCCTTTACTTCAGGCGGCCGCGGCTCGAGCAAA
ATGCTGCAGAACGAGCTTGCTCTTAAGTTGGCTGGACTTGATATTAACAAGACTGGAGGTTCTGCCCGCG
AGACCTTCCAGGCCTTCCGCACCGGTTCTGACCAACTGACTGAAGAGCAGATCGCAGAATTTAAAGAGGC
TTTCTCCCTATTTGACAAGGACGGGGATGGGACAATAACAACCAAGGAGCTGGGGACGGTGATGCGGTCT
CTGGGGCAGAACCCCACAGAAGCAGAGCTGCAGGACATGATCAATGAAGTAGATGCCGACGGTGACGGCA
CAATCGACTTCCCTGAGTTCCTGACAATGATGGCAAGAAAAATGAAAGACACAGACAGTGAAGAAGAAAT
TAGAGAAGCGTTCCGTGTGTTTGATAAGGATGGCAATGGCTACATCAGTGCAGCAGAGCTTCGCCACGTG
ATGACAAACCTTGGAGAGAAGTTAACAGATGAAGAGGTTGATGAAATGATCAGGGAAGCAGACATCGATG
GGGATGGTCAGGTAAACTACGAAGAGTTTGTAGTGATGATGACAGCGAAGGAATTCCCTCCTCCTCCGCC
ACCGCCACCACCGCCGCCGCCGCCACCACCACCTCCTCCGCCTCCTCCACCACCACCGCCACCGCCTCCA
CCACCTGGCGGCAGCAGGGTCGACTCATCACGTCGTAAGTTCAATAAGACAGCTCACGCACTGAGAGCTA
TAGGTCGGCTGAGCTCACTCGAGGGCGGTTCTGACGTCGGCCGCAAGCTGATCATCGATCAGAACGTTTT
TATCGAGGGTACGCTGCCGATGGGTGTCGTCCGCCCGCTGACTGAAGTCGAGATGGACCATTACCGCGAG
CCGTTCCTGAATCCTGTTGACCGCGAGCCACTGTGGCGCTTCCCAAACGAGCTGCCAATCGCCGGTGAGC
CAGCGAACATCGTCGCGCTGGTCGAAGAATACATGGACTGGCTGCACCAGTCCCCTGTCCCGAAGCTGCT
GTTCTGGGGCACCCCAGGCGTTCTGATCCCACCGGCCGAAGCCGCTCGCCTGGCCAAAAGCCTGCCTAAC
TGCAAGGCTGTGGACATCGGCCCGGGTCTGAATCTGCTGCAAGAAGACAACCCGGACCTGATCGGCAGCG
AGATCGCGCGCTGGCTGTCTACTCTGGAGATTGGTGGCACCGGTGGCTCTGGCGGTACCGGTGGCTCTGG
CGGTTCTATCGGTACTGGCTTTCCATTCGACCCCCATTATGTGGAAGTCCTGGGCGAGCGCATGCACTAC
GTCGATGTTGGTCCGCGCGATGGCACCCCTGTGCTGTTCCTGCACGGTAACCCGACCTCCTCCTACGTGT
GGCGCAACATCATCCCACATGTTGCACCGACCCATCGCTGCATTGCTCCAGACCTGATCGGTATGGGCAA
ATCCGACAAACCAGACCTGGGTTATTTCTTCGACGACCACGTCCGCTTCATGGATGCCTTCATCGAAGCC
CTGGGTCTGGAAGAGGTCGTCCTGGTCATTCACGACTGGGGCTCCGCTCTGGGTTTCCACTGGGCCAAGC
GCAATCCAGAGCGCGTCAAAGGTATTGCATTTATGGAGTTCATCCGCCCTATCCCGACCTGGGACGAATG
GGGAGGTTCTATGGTGAGCAAGGGCGAGGAGCTGTTCACCGGGGTGGTGCCCATCCTGGTCGAGCTGGAC
GGCGACGTAAACGGCCACAAGTTCAGCGTGTCCGGCGAGGGCGAGGGCGATGCCACCTACGGCAAGCTGA
CCCTGAAGTTCATCTGCACCACCGGCAAGCTGCCCGTGCCCTGGCCCACCCTCGTGACCACCCTGACCTA
CGGCGTGCAGTGCTTCAGCCGCTACCCCGACCACATGAAGCAGCACGACTTCTTCAAGTCCGCCATGCCC
GAAGGCTACGTCCAGGAGCGCACCATCTTCTTCAAGGACGACGGCAACTACAAGACCCGCGCCGAGGTGA
AGTTCGAGGGCGACACCCTGGTGAACCGCATCGAGCTGAAGGGCATCGACTTCAAGGAGGACGGCAACAT
CCTGGGGCACAAGCTGGAGTACAACTACAACAGCCACAACGTCTATATCATGGCCGACAAGCAGAAGAAC
GGCATCAAGGTGAACTTCAAGATCCGCCACAACATCGAGGACGGCAGCGTGCAGCTCGCCGACCACTACC
AGCAGAACACCCCCATCGGCGACGGCCCCGTGCTGCTGCCCGACAACCACTACCTGAGCACCCAGTCCAA
ACTGAGCAAAGACCCCAACGAGAAGCGCGATCACATGGTCCTGCTGGAGTTCGTGACCGCCGCCGGGATC
ACTCTCGGCATGGACGAGCTGTACAAGTAATGATCTAGAGGATCTTTGTGAAGGAACCTTACTTCTGTGG
TGTGACATAATTGGACAAACTACCTACAGAGATTTAAAGCTCTAAGGTAAATATAAAATTTTTAAGTGTA
TAATGTGTTAAACTACTGATTCTAATTGTTTGTGTATTTTAGATTCCAACCTATGGAACTGATGAATGGG
AGCAGTGGTGGAATGCCTTTAATGAGGAAAACCTGTTTTGCTCAGAAGAAATGCCATCTAGTGATGATGA
GGCTACTGCTGACTCTCAACATTCTACTCCTCCAAAAAAGAAGAGAAAGGTAGAAGACCCCAAGGACTTT
CCTTCAGAATTGCTAAGTTTTTTGAGTCATGCTGTGTTTAGTAATAGAACTCTTGCTTGCTTTGCTATTT
ACACCACAAAGGAAAAAGCTGCACTGCTATACAAGAAAATTATGGAAAAATATTTGATGTATAGTGCCTT
GACTAGAGATCATAATCAGCCATACCACATTTGTAGAGGTTTTACTTGCTTTAAAAAACCTCCCACACCT
CCCCCTGAACCTGAAACATAAAATGAATGCAATTGTTGTTGTTAACTTGTTTATTGCAGCTTATAATGGT
TACAAATAAAGCAATAGCATCACAAATTTCACAAATAAAGCATTTTTTTCACTGCATTCTAGTTGTGGTT
TGTCCAAACTCATCAATGTATCTTATCATGTCTGGATCGATCTGGCCGGCCGTTTAAACGAATTCTTGAA
GACGAAAGGGCCTCGTGATACGCCTATTTTTATAGGTTAATGTCATGATAATAATGGTTTCTTA
